Addgene plasmid #133909: pET28-His6-Ubc9
Purpose: Bacterial expression of His6-Ubc9
Depositing lab: Jeffrey Bode. Depositing organization: ETH Zurich (Swiss Federal Institute of Technology). Publication: Lysine acylation using conjugating enzymes for site-specific modification and ubiquitination of recombinant proteins. Hofmann R, Akimoto G, Wucherpfennig TG, Zeymer C, Bode JW. Nat Chem. 2020 Nov;12(11):1008-1015. doi: 10.1038/s41557-020-0528-y. Epub 2020 Sep 14. PubMed 32929246.
Backbone
  Vector backbone: pET28
  Backbone manufacturer: Novagen
  Backbone size w/o insert (bp): 5368
  Total vector size (bp): 5769
  Vector type: Bacterial Expression
Growth in bacteria
  Bacterial resistance: Kanamycin, 50 μg/mL
  Growth temperature: 37°C
  Growth strain: DH5alpha
  Copy number: Low Copy
Gene/Insert
  Gene/Insert name: SUMO-conjugating enzyme UBC9 (alt name: UBE2I)
  Species: H. sapiens (human)
  Insert size (bp): 483
  Entrez Gene: UBE2I (a.k.a. C358B7.1, P18, UBC9)
  Promoter: T7
  Tag / fusion protein: Thrombin-cleavable His6-tag (N terminal on backbone)
  Cloning method: Restriction Enzyme; 5′ cloning site NdeI (not destroyed); 3′ cloning site XhoI (not destroyed)
  Sequencing primers: 5′ T7; 3′ T7term
Terms and licenses: Academic/Nonprofit Terms; Industry Terms: Not Available to Industry
How to cite: pET28-His6-Ubc9 was a gift from Jeffrey Bode (Addgene plasmid # 133909 ; http://n2t.net/addgene:133909 ; RRID:Addgene_133909)
