[The description below was written by a language model from this plasmid's Addgene catalogue record and pLannotate feature annotations shown in this document.]
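Description:
pET28-His6-Ubc9 is a bacterial expression plasmid built on the Novagen pET28 backbone and carrying the human SUMO-conjugating enzyme UBC9 (UBE2I) for production in E. coli. The roughly 480 bp coding sequence was inserted between the NdeI and XhoI sites, both of which are retained. This places it in frame behind the backbone-encoded N-terminal His6 tag and thrombin recognition site, so the tag can be removed by proteolysis after affinity purification. The annotation tool labels the His stretch as a fragment of a composite tag and matches the insert to the chicken UBC9 entry. The catalogue record gives the species as human, and the chicken hit probably reflects high conservation of this protein. A backbone His-tag sequence also lies downstream of the XhoI site, but the record describes only an N-terminal tag and does not say whether the downstream one is translated.

Transcription is driven by a T7 promoter followed by a lac operator, with the T7 gene 10 ribosome binding site upstream of the open reading frame and a T7 terminator downstream. The plasmid-borne lacI gene supplies lac repressor, so expression stays off until it is induced with IPTG in a host that provides T7 RNA polymerase. The plasmid is maintained through a pBR322-type origin with the bom region and the rop gene, consistent with its listing as low copy, and it is selected with kanamycin through the aph(3')-Ia marker. An f1 origin is also present. The short tetracycline-resistance fragments are backbone remnants rather than functional markers. The stated purpose is bacterial expression of His6-Ubc9, and the associated work concerns the use of conjugating enzymes for site-specific lysine acylation and modification of recombinant proteins.
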