Features (pLannotate 1.2.2; 21 found; start..end, strand, type, name):
      1..23      +  RBS            RBS: efficient ribosome binding site from bacteriophage T7 gene 10 (Olins and Rangwala, 1989)
     42..58      +  CDS            capTEV™ (fragment): composite tag for in vivo biotinylation, TEV protease cleavage, and 6xHis tagging
     69..86      +  CDS            thrombin site: thrombin recognition and cleavage site
     93..566     +  CDS            UBE2I: UBC9_CHICK - Also known as UBC9, UBCE9. Experimental evidence at protein level: Swiss-Prot protein existence level 1. Accepts the ubiquitin-like proteins SUMO1, SUMO2 and SUMO3 from the UBLE1A-UBLE1B E1 complex and catalyzes their covalent attachment to other proteins with the help of an E3 ligase such as RANBP2 or CBX4. Essential for nuclear architecture and chromosome segregation. From Gallus gallus (Chicken).
    576..593     +  CDS            9xHis (fragment): 9xHis affinity tag
    603..652     +  CDS            SET1 (fragment): solubility-enhancement tag derived from T7 phage gene 10B
    660..707     +  terminator     T7 terminator: transcription terminator for bacteriophage T7 RNA polymerase
    744..1172    +  rep_origin     f1 ori (sequence partly withheld): f1 bacteriophage origin of replication; arrow indicates direction of (+) strand synthesis
   1225..1282    +  promoter       AmpR promoter (fragment): bla
   1291..2106    -  CDS            KanR: aminoglycoside phosphotransferase; aph(3')-Ia; confers resistance to kanamycin in bacteria or G418 (Geneticin®) in eukaryotes
   2228..2816    +  rep_origin     ori: high-copy-number ColE1/pMB1/pBR322/pUC origin of replication
   3002..3141    -  misc_feature   bom: basis of mobility region from pBR322
   3243..3434    -  CDS            rop: Rop protein, which maintains plasmids at low copy number; rop
   3451..3831    +  CDS            YPB1_ECOLX: Protein predicted: Swiss-Prot protein existence level 4. From Escherichia coli.
   3903..4194    -  CDS            TcR (fragment): tetracycline efflux protein; tet; confers resistance to tetracycline
   4209..4230    -  protein_bind   CAP binding site: CAP binding activates transcription in the presence of cAMP. E. coli catabolite activator protein
   4243..5325    -  CDS            lacI: lac repressor; lacI; The lac repressor binds to the lac operator to inhibit transcription in E. coli. This inhibition can be relieved by adding lactose or isopropyl-β-D-thiogalactopyranoside (IPTG).
   5326..5403    -  promoter       lacI promoter: lacI
   5411..5690    -  CDS            TcR (fragment): tetracycline efflux protein; tet; confers resistance to tetracycline
   5712..5730    +  promoter       T7 promoter: promoter for bacteriophage T7 RNA polymerase
   5731..5755    +  protein_bind   lac operator: The lac repressor binds to the lac operator to inhibit transcription in E. coli. This inhibition can be relieved by adding lactose or isopropyl-β-D-thiogalactopyranoside (IPTG). lac repressor encoded by lacI
>Addgene plasmid #133909 | pET28-His6-Ubc9 | addgene full sequence | sequence record 261504 | Addgene NGS Result
TTTGTTTAACTTTAAGAAGGAGATATACCATGGGCAGCAGCCATCATCATCATCATCACAGCAGCGGCCT
GGTGCCGCGCGGCAGCCATATGATGTCCGGAATTGCCCTCTCTCGCTTAGCTCAGGAACGCAAAGCGTGG
CGCAAAGATCACCCGTTTGGGTTTGTTGCCGTGCCTACCAAAAATCCTGACGGTACGATGAATCTTATGA
ACTGGGAATGCGCGATCCCTGGCAAGAAAGGCACACCGTGGGAAGGCGGCTTGTTCAAGCTGCGTATGTT
GTTCAAAGATGATTACCCGTCAAGTCCGCCTAAATGTAAATTCGAGCCGCCGTTATTTCATCCAAACGTG
TATCCCAGCGGTACGGTTTGCCTGAGCATCCTTGAAGAAGACAAAGATTGGCGTCCCGCAATTACCATCA
AGCAGATTCTGCTCGGCATTCAAGAGCTGTTAAATGAACCAAACATTCAGGACCCAGCGCAGGCAGAAGC
CTATACTATCTACTGTCAGAACCGTGTAGAGTATGAGAAGCGCGTCCGTGCACAAGCGAAAAAGTTTGCC
CCGTCGTAACTCGAGCACCACCACCACCACCACTGAGATCCGGCTGCTAACAAAGCCCGAAAGGAAGCTG
AGTTGGCTGCTGCCACCGCTGAGCAATAACTAGCATAACCCCTTGGGGCCTCTAAACGGGTCTTGAGGGG
TTTTTTGCTGAAAGGAGGAACTATATCCGGATTGGCGAATGGG
[124 nt withheld, positions 744-867]
C
[91 nt withheld, positions 869-959]
A
[49 nt withheld, positions 961-1009]
CCTTTGACGTTGGAGTCCACGTTCTTT
[37 nt withheld, positions 1037-1073]
ACCCTATCTCGGTCTATTCTTTTGATTTATAAGGGATTTTGCCGATTTCGGCCTATTGGTTAAAAAATGA
GCTGATTTAACAAAAATTTAACGCGAATTTTAACAAAATATTAACGCTTACAATTTAGGTGGCACTTTTC
GGGGAAATGTGCGCGGAACCCCTATTTGTTTATTTTTCTAAATACATTCAAATATGTATCCGCTCATGAA
TTAATTCTTAGAAAAACTCATCGAGCATCAAATGAAACTGCAATTTATTCATATCAGGATTATCAATACC
ATATTTTTGAAAAAGCCGTTTCTGTAATGAAGGAGAAAACTCACCGAGGCAGTTCCATAGGATGGCAAGA
TCCTGGTATCGGTCTGCGATTCCGACTCGTCCAACATCAATACAACCTATTAATTTCCCCTCGTCAAAAA
TAAGGTTATCAAGTGAGAAATCACCATGAGTGACGACTGAATCCGGTGAGAATGGCAAAAGTTTATGCAT
TTCTTTCCAGACTTGTTCAACAGGCCAGCCATTACGCTCGTCATCAAAATCACTCGCATCAACCAAACCG
TTATTCATTCGTGATTGCGCCTGAGCGAGACGAAATACGCGATCGCTGTTAAAAGGACAATTACAAACAG
GAATCGAATGCAACCGGCGCAGGAACACTGCCAGCGCATCAACAATATTTTCACCTGAATCAGGATATTC
TTCTAATACCTGGAATGCTGTTTTCCCGGGGATCGCAGTGGTGAGTAACCATGCATCATCAGGAGTACGG
ATAAAATGCTTGATGGTCGGAAGAGGCATAAATTCCGTCAGCCAGTTTAGTCTGACCATCTCATCTGTAA
CATCATTGGCAACGCTACCTTTGCCATGTTTCAGAAACAACTCTGGCGCATCGGGCTTCCCATACAATCG
ATAGATTGTCGCACCTGATTGCCCGACATTATCGCGAGCCCATTTATACCCATATAAATCAGCATCCATG
TTGGAATTTAATCGCGGCCTAGAGCAAGACGTTTCCCGTTGAATATGGCTCATAACACCCCTTGTATTAC
TGTTTATGTAAGCAGACAGTTTTATTGTTCATGACCAAAATCCCTTAACGTGAGTTTTCGTTCCACTGAG
CGTCAGACCCCGTAGAAAAGATCAAAGGATCTTCTTGAGATCCTTTTTTTCTGCGCGTAATCTGCTGCTT
GCAAACAAAAAAACCACCGCTACCAGCGGTGGTTTGTTTGCCGGATCAAGAGCTACCAACTCTTTTTCCG
AAGGTAACTGGCTTCAGCAGAGCGCAGATACCAAATACTGTCCTTCTAGTGTAGCCGTAGTTAGGCCACC
ACTTCAAGAACTCTGTAGCACCGCCTACATACCTCGCTCTGCTAATCCTGTTACCAGTGGCTGCTGCCAG
TGGCGATAAGTCGTGTCTTACCGGGTTGGACTCAAGACGATAGTTACCGGATAAGGCGCAGCGGTCGGGC
TGAACGGGGGGTTCGTGCACACAGCCCAGCTTGGAGCGAACGACCTACACCGAACTGAGATACCTACAGC
GTGAGCTATGAGAAAGCGCCACGCTTCCCGAAGGGAGAAAGGCGGACAGGTATCCGGTAAGCGGCAGGGT
CGGAACAGGAGAGCGCACGAGGGAGCTTCCAGGGGGAAACGCCTGGTATCTTTATAGTCCTGTCGGGTTT
CGCCACCTCTGACTTGAGCGTCGATTTTTGTGATGCTCGTCAGGGGGGCGGAGCCTATGGAAAAACGCCA
GCAACGCGGCCTTTTTACGGTTCCTGGCCTTTTGCTGGCCTTTTGCTCACATGTTCTTTCCTGCGTTATC
CCCTGATTCTGTGGATAACCGTATTACCGCCTTTGAGTGAGCTGATACCGCTCGCCGCAGCCGAACGACC
GAGCGCAGCGAGTCAGTGAGCGAGGAAGCGGAAGAGCGCCTGATGCGGTATTTTCTCCTTACGCATCTGT
GCGGTATTTCACACCGCAATGGTGCACTCTCAGTACAATCTGCTCTGATGCCGCATAGTTAAGCCAGTAT
ACACTCCGCTATCGCTACGTGACTGGGTCATGGCTGCGCCCCGACACCCGCCAACACCCGCTGACGCGCC
CTGACGGGCTTGTCTGCTCCCGGCATCCGCTTACAGACAAGCTGTGACCGTCTCCGGGAGCTGCATGTGT
CAGAGGTTTTCACCGTCATCACCGAAACGCGCGAGGCAGCTGCGGTAAAGCTCATCAGCGTGGTCGTGAA
GCGATTCACAGATGTCTGCCTGTTCATCCGCGTCCAGCTCGTTGAGTTTCTCCAGAAGCGTTAATGTCTG
GCTTCTGATAAAGCGGGCCATGTTAAGGGCGGTTTTTTCCTGTTTGGTCACTGATGCCTCCGTGTAAGGG
GGATTTCTGTTCATGGGGGTAATGATACCGATGAAACGAGAGAGGATGCTCACGATACGGGTTACTGATG
ATGAACATGCCCGGTTACTGGAACGTTGTGAGGGTAAACAACTGGCGGTATGGATGCGGCGGGACCAGAG
AAAAATCACTCAGGGTCAATGCCAGCGCTTCGTTAATACAGATGTAGGTGTTCCACAGGGTAGCCAGCAG
CATCCTGCGATGCAGATCCGGAACATAATGGTGCAGGGCGCTGACTTCCGCGTTTCCAGACTTTACGAAA
CACGGAAACCGAAGACCATTCATGTTGTTGCTCAGGTCGCAGACGTTTTGCAGCAGCAGTCGCTTCACGT
TCGCTCGCGTATCGGTGATTCATTCTGCTAACCAGTAAGGCAACCCCGCCAGCCTAGCCGGGTCCTCAAC
GACAGGAGCACGATCATGCGCACCCGTGGGGCCGCCATGCCGGCGATAATGGCCTGCTTCTCGCCGAAAC
GTTTGGTGGCGGGACCAGTGACGAAGGCTTGAGCGAGGGCGTGCAAGATTCCGAATACCGCAAGCGACAG
GCCGATCATCGTCGCGCTCCAGCGAAAGCGGTCCTCGCCGAAAATGACCCAGAGCGCTGCCGGCACCTGT
CCTACGAGTTGCATGATAAAGAAGACAGTCATAAGTGCGGCGACGATAGTCATGCCCCGCGCCCACCGGA
AGGAGCTGACTGGGTTGAAGGCTCTCAAGGGCATCGGTCGAGATCCCGGTGCCTAATGAGTGAGCTAACT
TACATTAATTGCGTTGCGCTCACTGCCCGCTTTCCAGTCGGGAAACCTGTCGTGCCAGCTGCATTAATGA
ATCGGCCAACGCGCGGGGAGAGGCGGTTTGCGTATTGGGCGCCAGGGTGGTTTTTCTTTTCACCAGTGAG
ACGGGCAACAGCTGATTGCCCTTCACCGCCTGGCCCTGAGAGAGTTGCAGCAAGCGGTCCACGCTGGTTT
GCCCCAGCAGGCGAAAATCCTGTTTGATGGTGGTTAACGGCGGGATATAACATGAGCTGTCTTCGGTATC
GTCGTATCCCACTACCGAGATATCCGCACCAACGCGCAGCCCGGACTCGGTAATGGCGCGCATTGCGCCC
AGCGCCATCTGATCGTTGGCAACCAGCATCGCAGTGGGAACGATGCCCTCATTCAGCATTTGCATGGTTT
GTTGAAAACCGGACATGGCACTCCAGTCGCCTTCCCGTTCCGCTATCGGCTGAATTTGATTGCGAGTGAG
ATATTTATGCCAGCCAGCCAGACGCAGACGCGCCGAGACAGAACTTAATGGGCCCGCTAACAGCGCGATT
TGCTGGTGACCCAATGCGACCAGATGCTCCACGCCCAGTCGCGTACCGTCTTCATGGGAGAAAATAATAC
TGTTGATGGGTGTCTGGTCAGAGACATCAAGAAATAACGCCGGAACATTAGTGCAGGCAGCTTCCACAGC
AATGGCATCCTGGTCATCCAGCGGATAGTTAATGATCAGCCCACTGACGCGTTGCGCGAGAAGATTGTGC
ACCGCCGCTTTACAGGCTTCGACGCCGCTTCGTTCTACCATCGACACCACCACGCTGGCACCCAGTTGAT
CGGCGCGAGATTTAATCGCCGCGACAATTTGCGACGGCGCGTGCAGGGCCAGACTGGAGGTGGCAACGCC
AATCAGCAACGACTGTTTGCCCGCCAGTTGTTGTGCCACGCGGTTGGGAATGTAATTCAGCTCCGCCATC
GCCGCTTCCACTTTTTCCCGCGTTTTCGCAGAAACGTGGCTGGCCTGGTTCACCACGCGGGAAACGGTCT
GATAAGAGACACCGGCATACTCTGCGACATCGTATAACGTTACTGGTTTCACATTCACCACCCTGAATTG
ACTCTCTTCCGGGCGCTATCATGCCATACCGCGAAAGGTTTTGCGCCATTCGATGGTGTCCGGGATCTCG
ACGCTCTCCCTTATGCGACTCCTGCATTAGGAAGCAGCCCAGTAGTAGGTTGAGGCCGTTGAGCACCGCC
GCCGCAAGGAATGGTGCATGCAAGGAGATGGCGCCCAACAGTCCCCCGGCCACGGGGCCTGCCACCATAC
CCACGCCGAAACAAGCGCTCATGAGCCCGAAGTGGCGAGCCCGATCTTCCCCATCGGTGATGTCGGCGAT
ATAGGCGCCAGCAACCGCACCTGTGGCGCCGGTGATGCCGGCCACGATGCGTCCGGCGTAGAGGATCGAG
ATCTCGATCCCGCGAAATTAATACGACTCACTATAGGGGAATTGTGAGCGGATAACAATTCCCCTCTAGA
AATAAT
