>Addgene plasmid #133909 | pET28-His6-Ubc9 | depositor partial sequence | sequence record 257439 | pET28-His6-Ubc9 sequence 1160 bps
GTTTAACTTTAAGAAGGAGATATACCATGGGCAGCAGCCATCATCATCATCATCACAGCAGCGGCCTGGT
GCCGCGCGGCAGCCATATGATGTCCGGAATTGCCCTCTCTCGCTTAGCTCAGGAACGCAAAGCGTGGCGC
AAAGATCACCCGTTTGGGTTTGTTGCCGTGCCTACCAAAAATCCTGACGGTACGATGAATCTTATGAACT
GGGAATGCGCGATCCCTGGCAAGAAAGGCACACCGTGGGAAGGCGGCTTGTTCAAGCTGCGTATGTTGTT
CAAAGATGATTACCCGTCAAGTCCGCCTAAATGTAAATTCGAGCCGCCGTTATTTCATCCAAACGTGTAT
CCCAGCGGTACGGTTTGCCTGAGCATCCTTGAAGAAGACAAAGATTGGCGTCCCGCAATTACCATCAAGC
AGATTCTGCTCGGCATTCAAGAGCTGTTAAATGAACCAAACATTCAGGACCCAGCGCAGGCAGAAGCCTA
TACTATCTACTGTCAGAACCGTGTAGAGTATGAGAAGCGCGTCCGTGCACAAGCGAAAAAGTTTGCCCCG
TCGTAACTCGAGCACCACCACCACCACCACTGAGATCCGGCTGCTAACAAAGCCCGAAAGGAAGCTGAGT
TGGCTGCTGCCACCGCTGAGCAATAACTAGCATAACCCCTTGGGGCCTCTAAACGGGTCTTGAGGGGTTT
TTTGCTGAAAGGAGGAACTATATCCGGATTGGCGAATGGG
[124 nt withheld, positions 741-864]
C
[91 nt withheld, positions 866-956]
A
[49 nt withheld, positions 958-1006]
CCTTTGACGTTGGAGTCCACGTTCTTT
[37 nt withheld, positions 1034-1070]
ACCCTATCTCGGTCTATTCTTTTGATTTATAAGGGATTTTGCCGATTTCGGCCTATTGGTTAAAAAATGA
GCTGATTTAACAAAATTTAA
